>Addgene plasmid #157038 | pD649-HAsp-PTPRS-Fc(DAPA)-AviTag-6xHis | addgene full sequence | sequence record 412917 | Addgene NGS Result
TTTCAATATTATTGAAGCATTTATCAGGGTTATTGTCTCATGAGCGGATACATATTTGAATGTATTTAGA
AAAATAAACAAATAGGGGTCAGTGTTACAACCAATTAACCAATTCTGAACATTATCGCGAGCCCATTTAT
ACCTGAATATGGCTCATAACACCCCTTGCTCATGACCAAAATCCCTTAACGTGAGTTACGCGCGCGTCGT
TCCACTGAGCGTCAGACCCCGTAGAAAAGATCAAAGGATCTTCTTGAGATCCTTTTTTTCTGCGCGTAAT
CTGCTGCTTGCAAACAAAAAAACCACCGCTACCAGCGGTGGTTTGTTTGCCGGATCAAGAGCTACCAACT
CTTTTTCCGAAGGTAACTGGCTTCAGCAGAGCGCAGATACCAAATACTGTTCTTCTAGTGTAGCCGTAGT
TAGCCCACCACTTCAAGAACTCTGTAGCACCGCCTACATACCTCGCTCTGCTAATCCTGTTACCAGTGGC
TGCTGCCAGTGGCGATAAGTCGTGTCTTACCGGGTTGGACTCAAGACGATAGTTACCGGATAAGGCGCAG
CGGTCGGGCTGAACGGGGGGTTCGTGCACACAGCCCAGCTTGGAGCGAACGACCTACACCGAACTGAGAT
ACCTACAGCGTGAGCTATGAGAAAGCGCCACGCTTCCCGAAGGGAGAAAGGCGGACAGGTATCCGGTAAG
CGGCAGGGTCGGAACAGGAGAGCGCACGAGGGAGCTTCCAGGGGGAAACGCCTGGTATCTTTATAGTCCT
GTCGGGTTTCGCCACCTCTGACTTGAGCGTCGATTTTTGTGATGCTCGTCAGGGGGGCGGAGCCTATGGA
AAAACGCCAGCAACGCGGCCTTTTTACGGTTCCTGGCCTTTTGCTGGCCTTTTGCTCACATGTTCTTTCC
TGCGTTATCCCCTGATTCTGTGGATAACCGTATTACCGCCTTTGAGTGAGCTGATACCGCTCGCCGCAGC
CGAACGACCGAGCGCAGCGAGTCAGTGAGCGAGGAAGCGGAAGGCGAGAGTAGGGAACTGCCAGGCATCA
AACTAAGCAGAAGGCCCCTGACGGATGGCCTTTTTGCGTTTCTACAAACTCTTTCTGTGTTGTAAAACGA
CGGCCAGTCTTAAGCTCGGGCCCCCTGGGCGGTTCTGATAACGAGTAATCGTTAATCCGCAAATAACGTA
AAAACCCGCTTCGGCGGGTTTTTTTATGGGGGGAGTTTAGGGAAAGAGCATTTGTCAGAATATTTAAGGG
CGCCTGTCACTTTGCTTGATATATGAGAATTATTTAACCTTATAAATGAGAAAAAAGCAACGCACTTTAA
ATAAGATACGTTGCTTTTTCGATTGATGAACACCTATAATTAAACTATTCATCTATTATTTATGATTTTT
TGTATATACAATATTTCTAGTTTGTTAAAGAGAATTAAGAAAATAAATCTCGAAAATAATAAAGGGAAAA
TCAGTTTTTGATATCAAAATTATACATGTCAACGATAATACAAAATATAATACAAACTATAAGATGTTAT
CAGTATTTATTATCATTTAGAATAAATTTTGTGTCGCCCTTAATTGTGAGCGGATAACAATTACGAGCTT
CATGCACAGTGGCGTTGACTCAATATTGGCCATTAGCCATATTATTCATTGGTTATATAGCATAAATCAA
TATTGGCTATTGGCCATTGCATACGTTGTATCTATATCATAATATGTACATTTATATTGGCTCATGTCCA
ATATGACCGCCATGTTGGCATTGATTATTGACTAGTTATTAATAGTAATCAATTACGGGGTCATTAGTTC
ATAGCCCATATATGGAGTTCCGCGTTACATAACTTACGGTAAATGGCCCGCCTGGCTGACCGCCCAACGA
CCCCCGCCCATTGACGTCAATAATGACGTATGTTCCCATAGTAACGCCAATAGGGACTTTCCATTGACGT
CAATGGGTGGAGTATTTACGGTAAACTGCCCACTTGGCAGTACATCAAGTGTATCATATGCCAAGTACGC
CCCCTATTGACGTCAATGACGGTAAATGGCCCGCCTGGCATTATGCCCAGTACATGACCTTATGGGACTT
TCCTACTTGGCAGTACATCTACGTATTAGTCATCGCTATTACCATGGTGATGCGGTTTTGGCAGTACATC
AATGGGCGTGGATAGCGGTTTGACTCACGGGGATTTCCAAGTCTCCACCCCATTGACGTCAATGGGAGTT
TGTTTTGGCACCAAAATCAACGGGACTTTCCAAAATGTCGTAACAACTCCGCCCCATTGACGCAAATGGG
CGGTAGGCGTGTACGGTGGGAGGTCTATATAAGCAGAGCTCGTTTAGTGAACCGTCAGATCGCCTGGAGA
CGCCATCCACGCTGTTTTGACCTCCATAGAAGACACCGGGACCGATCCAGCCTCCGCGGCCGGGAACGGT
GCATTGGAACGCGGATTCCCCGTGCCAAGAGTGACGTAAGTACCGCCTATAGAGTCTATAGGCCCACCCC
CTTGGCTTCGTTAGAACGCGGCTACAATTAATACATAACCTTATGTATCATACACATACGATTTAGGTGA
CACTATAGAATAACATCCACTTTGCCTTTCTCTCCACAGGTGTCCACTCCCAGGTCCAACTGCACCTCGG
TTCTATCGAAAACGCGCCTGCTAGCGCCACCATGAAGACCATCATTGCCCTGAGCTACATCTTCTGCCTG
GTGTTCGCTGCGGCCGCCGAAGAACCTCCTAGATTCATCAAAGAGCCCAAGGACCAGATCGGCGTTAGCG
GCGGAGTTGCCAGTTTTGTGTGTCAGGCCACAGGCGACCCTAAGCCTAGAGTGACCTGGAACAAGAAGGG
CAAGAAAGTCAACAGCCAGCGCTTCGAGACAATCGAGTTCGATGAATCTGCCGGCGCTGTGCTGAGAATC
CAGCCTCTGAGAACCCCTCGGGACGAGAATGTGTATGAGTGCGTGGCCCAGAACAGCGTGGGAGAGATTA
CAGTGCACGCCAAGCTGACCGTGCTGAGAGAGGATCAGCTGCCCAGCGGCTTCCCCAACATTGATATGGG
ACCTCAGCTGAAGGTGGTGGAAAGAACCAGAACCGCCACAATGCTGTGTGCCGCCTCTGGCAATCCTGAT
CCTGAGATTACCTGGTTCAAGGACTTCCTGCCTGTGGACCCTAGCGCCAGCAATGGCAGAATCAAGCAGC
TGCGGAGCGAGACATTCGAGAGCACACCTATTAGAGGCGCCCTGCAGATCGAGAGCAGCGAGGAAACAGA
CCAGGGCAAATACGAGTGTGTGGCCACCAATAGCGCTGGCGTGCGGTACTCTAGCCCTGCCAATCTGTAT
GTGCGCGAGCTGAGAGAAGTGCGGAGAGTGGCCCCAAGATTCAGCATCCTGCCTATGAGCCACGAGATCA
TGCCTGGCGGCAACGTGAACATCACATGTGTGGCCGTGGGCAGCCCCATGCCTTATGTGAAATGGATGCA
AGGCGCCGAGGATCTGACCCCTGAGGATGATATGCCTGTGGGCAGAAACGTGCTGGAACTGACCGATGTG
AAGGACAGCGCCAACTACACATGCGTGGCCATGTCTAGCCTGGGCGTGATCGAAGCCGTGGCTCAGATCA
CAGTGAAGTCCCTGCCTAAGGCTCCTGGCACACCCATGGTTACAGAGAACACCGCCACCAGCATCACCAT
CACCTGGGATAGCGGAAACCCCGATCCTGTGTCCTACTACGTGATCGAGTACAAGAGCAAGAGCCAGGAC
GGCCCCTACCAGATCAAAGAGGACATCACCACCACCAGATACAGCATCGGCGGACTGAGCCCCAACAGCG
AGTATGAGATTTGGGTGTCCGCCGTGAACTCCATCGGACAGGGACCTCCATCTGAGAGCGTGGTCACAAG
AACAGGCGAACAGGCTCCTGCCAGCGCTCCTAGAAATGTGCAGGCCAGAATGCTGAGCGCCACCACCATG
ATCGTGCAGTGGGAAGAACCCGTGGAACCCAATGGCCTGATCCGGGGCTACAGAGTGTACTACACCATGG
AACCTGAGCACCCCGTCGGCAACTGGCAGAAACACAATGTGGACGACAGCCTGCTGACCACCGTGGGATC
TCTGCTGGAAGATGAGACATACACCGTGCGCGTGCTGGCCTTTACATCTGTTGGAGATGGCCCTCTGAGC
GACCCCATCCAAGTGAAAACACAGCAGGGCGTGCCCGGCCAGCCTATGAATCTTAGAGCCGAGGCCAGAA
GCGAGACTAGCATCACACTTAGCTGGTCCCCACCTCGGCAAGAGAGCATCATTAAGTACGAGCTGCTGTT
CAGAGAGGGCGACCACGGAAGAGAAGTCGGCAGAACCTTTGATCCCACCACCTCCTACGTGGTGGAAGAT
CTGAAGCCCAATACCGAGTACGCCTTCAGACTGGCCGCCAGATCTCCACAAGGACTGGGCGCTTTTACAC
CCGTCGTCAGACAGAGAACCCTGCAGTCTAAACCCTCCGCTCCACCTCAGGATGTGAAGTGCGTGTCCGT
GCGGTCTACAGCCATTCTGGTTTCTTGGCGGCCTCCTCCACCTGAGACACATAATGGCGCCCTCGTGGGC
TACTCTGTGCGGTATAGACCTCTGGGCAGCGAAGATCCCGAGCCTAAAGAAGTGAACGGCATCCCTCCTA
CCACAACACAGATTCTGCTCGAGGCCCTGGAAAAGTGGACCCAGTACAGAATCACCACAGTGGCCCACAC
CGAAGTTGGCCCTGGACCTGAATCTTCTCCTGTGGTCGTGCGGACCGATGAGGATGTTCCTAGCGCTCCT
CCTAGGAAGGTGGAAGCCGAAGCTCTGAATGCCACCGCCATCAGAGTGCTTTGGAGAAGCCCTGCTCCAG
GCAGACAGCACGGCCAGATTAGAGGCTACCAGGTGCACTATGTGCGGATGGAAGGCGCTGAAGCCAGAGG
ACCTCCACGGATCAAGGACGTTATGCTGGCCGATGCTCAGTGGGAGACAGACGATACAGCCGAGTACGAG
ATGGTCATCACCAACCTGCAGCCTGAGACAGCCTACAGCATTACCGTGGCCGCCTACACAATGAAAGGCG
ACGGCGCCAGATCCAAGCCTAAGGTGGTCGTGACAAAAGGCGCAGTGCTGGGCAGACCTACACTGTCTGT
TCAGCAGACACCTGAGGGCAGTCTGCTGGCTAGATGGGAACCTCCTGCCGGAACAGCTGAAGATCAGGTG
CTGGGATACAGACTGCAGTTCGGCAGAGAGGATAGCACCCCTCTGGCCACACTGGAATTCCCTCCAAGCG
AGGATAGATACACCGCCAGCGGAGTGCACAAAGGCGCCACATACGTGTTCAGGCTGGCTGCTAGAAGCAG
AGGCGGACTTGGAGAAGAGGCCGCCGAGGTTCTGTCTATCCCAGAGGATACACCTCGGGGACACCCTCAG
ATTCTGGAAGCCGCCGGAAATGCTTCTGCTGGCACAGTTCTGCTGAGATGGCTGCCTCCTGTGCCTGCCG
AGAGAAATGGCGCTATCGTGAAGTACACTGTGGCCGTCAGAGAAGCTGGTGCCCTGGGACCTGCTAGAGA
GACAGAACTTCCTGCTGCTGCCGAGCCTGGCGCCGAAAATGCTCTTACACTGCAAGGACTGAAGCCCGAC
ACCGCCTATGATCTGCAAGTGCGGGCCCACACAAGAAGAGGACCTGGACCTTTTAGCCCACCAGTGCGGT
ACAGGACCTTCCTGAGAGATCAAGTGTCCCCTAAGAACTTCAAAGTGAAGATGATCATGAAGACCAGCGT
GCTGCTGAGCTGGGAGTTCCCCGACAACTACAACAGCCCCACACCTTACAAGATCCAGTACAACGGACTG
ACCCTGGACGTGGACGGCAGGACCACAAAGAAGCTGATCACCCACCTGAAGCCACACACCTTCTACAACT
TCGTGCTGACCAACAGAGGCAGCTCTCTCGGAGGACTGCAGCAGACAGTTACAGCCTGGACCGCCTTCAA
CCTGCTGAATGGCAAACCTAGCGTGGCCCCTAAACCTGACGCCGATGGCTTCATCATGGTGTACCTGCCT
GATGGCCAGTCTCCAGTGCCTGTGCAGAGCTACTTCATCGTGATGGTGCCCCTGAGAAAGAGTAGAGGCG
GGCAGTTTCTGACCCCACTGGGATCTCCCGAGGACATGGATCTGGAAGAACTGATCCAGGACATCTCCCG
GCTGCAGAGAAGAAGCCTGAGGCACAGTAGACAGCTGGAAGTGCCCAGACCTTATATCGCCGCCAGGTTT
TCTGTGCTGCCTCCAACATTTCACCCCGGCGATCAGAAGCAGTACGGCGGCTTTGACAACAGAGGACTGG
AACCCGGCCACAGATACGTGCTGTTTGTGCTGGCAGTGCTGCAGAAGTCCGAGCCTACATTCGCCGCCTC
TCCATTCAGCGACCCCTTTCAGCTGGACAACCCTGATCCACAGCCTATCGTGGATGGCGAAGAGGGTGGC
GCGCCGGGCGGCGACAAGACCCACACCTGCCCCCCCTGCCCAGCTCCAGAACTGCTGGGAGGGCCTTCCG
TGTTCCTGTTCCCCCCCAAGCCCAAGGACACCCTGATGATCAGCAGGACCCCCGAGGTGACCTGCGTGGT
GGTGGCCGTGTCCCACGAGGACCCAGAGGTGAAGTTCAACTGGTACGTGGACGGCGTGGAGGTGCACAAC
GCCAAGACCAAGCCCAGAGAGGAGCAGTACAACAGCACCTACAGGGTGGTGTCCGTGCTGACCGTGCTGC
ACCAGGACTGGCTGAACGGCAAAGAATACAAGTGCAAAGTCTCCAACAAGGCCCTGGCTGCCCCAATCGA
AAAGACAATCAGCAAGGCCAAGGGCCAGCCACGGGAGCCCCAGGTGTACACCCTGCCCCCCAGCCGGGAG
GAGATGACCAAGAACCAGGTGTCCCTGACCTGTCTGGTGAAGGGCTTCTACCCCAGCGATATCGCCGTGG
AGTGGGAGAGCAACGGCCAGCCCGAGAACAACTACAAGACCACCCCCCCAGTGCTGGACAGCGACGGCAG
CTTCTTCCTGTACAGCAAGCTGACCGTGGACAAGTCCAGGTGGCAGCAGGGCAACGTGTTCAGCTGCAGC
GTGATGCACGAGGCCCTGCACAACCACTACACCCAGAAGTCCCTGAGCCTGAGCCCCGGCGGCAGCGGTC
TTAATGATATTTTCGAGGCTCAGAAGATTGAGTGGCATGAACACCACCACCATCACCACTAAGGCCGGCC
TGTAGTCACTGGCACAACGCGTTACCCGGTAAGCCAATCGGGTATACACGGTCGTCATACTGCAGACAGG
GTTCTTCTACTTTGCAAGATAGTCTTGAGTAGTAAAATAAATAGATAGAGAAAATCAGCCTCGACTGTGC
CTTCTAGTTGCCAGCCATCTGTTGTTTGCCCCTCCCCCGTGCCTTCCTTGACCCTGGAAGGTGCCACTCC
CACTGTCCTTTCCTAATAAAATGAGGAAATTGCATCACAACACTCAACCCTATCTCGGTCTATTCTTTTG
ATTTATAAGGGATTTTGCCGATTTCGGCCTATTGGTTAAAAAATGAGCTGATTTAACAAAAATTTAACGC
GAATTAATTCTGTGGAATGTGTGTCAGTTAGGGTGTGGAAAGTCCCCAGGCTCCCCAGCAGGCAGAAGTA
TGCAAAGCATGCATCTCAATTAGTCAGCAACCAGGTGTGGAAAGTCCCCAGGCTCCCCAGCAGGCAGAAG
TATGCAAAGCATGCATCTCAATTAGTCAGCAACCATAGTCCCGCCCCTAACTCCGCCCATCCCGCCCCTA
ACTCCGCCCAGTTCCGCCCATTCTCCGCCCCATGGCTGACTAATTTTTTTTATTTATGCAGAGGCCGAGG
CCGCCTCTGCCTCTGAGCTATTCCAGAAGTAGTGAGGAGGCTTTTTTGGAGGCCTAGGCTTTTGCAAAAA
GCTCCCGGGAGCTTGTATATCCATTTTCGGATCTGATCAGCACGTGTTGACAATTAATCATCGGCATAGT
ATATCGGCATAGTATAATACGACAAGGTGAGGAACTAAACCATGACCGAGTACAAGCCCACGGTGCGCCT
CGCCACCCGCGACGACGTCCCCAGGGCCGTACGCACCCTCGCCGCCGCGTTCGCCGACTACCCCGCCACG
CGCCACACCGTCGATCCGGACCGCCACATCGAGCGGGTCACCGAGCTGCAAGAACTCTTCCTCACGCGCG
TCGGGCTCGACATCGGCAAGGTGTGGGTCGCGGACGACGGCGCCGCGGTGGCGGTCTGGACCACGCCGGA
GAGCGTCGAAGCGGGGGCGGTGTTCGCCGAGATCGGCCCGCGCATGGCCGAGTTGAGCGGTTCCCGGCTG
GCCGCGCAGCAACAGATGGAAGGCCTCCTGGCGCCGCACCGGCCCAAGGAGCCCGCGTGGTTCCTGGCCA
CCGTCGGCGTCTCGCCCGACCACCAGGGCAAGGGTCTGGGCAGCGCCGTCGTGCTCCCCGGAGTGGAGGC
GGCCGAGCGCGCCGGGGTGCCCGCCTTCCTGGAGACATCCGCGCCCCGCAACCTCCCCTTCTACGAGCGG
CTCGGCTTCACCGTCACCGCCGACGTCGAGGTGCCCGAAGGACCGCGCACCTGGTGCATGACCCGCAAGC
CCGGTGCCTGACACGTGCTACGAGATTTCGATTCCACCGCCGCCTTCTATGAAAGGTTGGGCTTCGGAAT
CGTTTTCCGGGACGCCGGCTGGATGATCCTCCAGCGCGGGGATCTCATGCTGGAGTTCTTCGCCCACCCC
AACTTGTTTATTGCAGCTTATAATGGTTACAAATAAAGCAATAGCATCACAAATTTCACAAATAAAGCAT
TTTTTTCACTGCATTCTAGTTGTGGTTTGTCCAAACTCATCAATGTATCTTATCATGTCTGTATACCGTC
GACCTCTAGCTAGAGCTTGGCGTAATCATGGTCATTACCAATGCTTAATCAGTGAGGCACCTATCTCAGC
GATCTGTCTATTTCGTTCATCCATAGTTGCCTGACTCCCCGTCGTGTAGATAACTACGATACGGGAGGGC
TTACCATCTGGCCCCAGCGCTGCGATGATACCGCGAGAACCACGCTCACCGGCTCCGGATTTATCAGCAA
TAAACCAGCCAGCCGGAAGGGCCGAGCGCAGAAGTGGTCCTGCAACTTTATCCGCCTCCATCCAGTCTAT
TAATTGTTGCCGGGAAGCTAGAGTAAGTAGTTCGCCAGTTAATAGTTTGCGCAACGTTGTTGCCATCGCT
ACAGGCATCGTGGTGTCACGCTCGTCGTTTGGTATGGCTTCATTCAGCTCCGGTTCCCAACGATCAAGGC
GAGTTACATGATCCCCCATGTTGTGCAAAAAAGCGGTTAGCTCCTTCGGTCCTCCGATCGTTGTCAGAAG
TAAGTTGGCCGCAGTGTTATCACTCATGGTTATGGCAGCACTGCATAATTCTCTTACTGTCATGCCATCC
GTAAGATGCTTTTCTGTGACTGGTGAGTACTCAACCAAGTCATTCTGAGAATAGTGTATGCGGCGACCGA
GTTGCTCTTGCCCGGCGTCAATACGGGATAATACCGCGCCACATAGCAGAACTTTAAAAGTGCTCATCAT
TGGAAAACGTTCTTCGGGGCGAAAACTCTCAAGGATCTTACCGCTGTTGAGATCCAGTTCGATGTAACCC
ACTCGTGCACCCAACTGATCTTCAGCATCTTTTACTTTCACCAGCGTTTCTGGGTGAGCAAAAACAGGAA
GGCAAAATGCCGCAAAAAAGGGAATAAGGGCGACACGGAAATGTTGAATACTCATATTCTTCCTT
Features (pLannotate 1.2.2; 21 found; start..end, strand, type, name):
    119..143     -  CDS            KanR (fragment): aminoglycoside phosphotransferase; aph(3')-Ia; confers resistance to kanamycin
    254..842     +  rep_origin     ori: high-copy-number ColE1/pMB1/pBR322/pUC origin of replication
   1067..1084    +  terminator     rrnB T2 terminator (fragment): transcription terminator T2 from the E. coli rrnB gene
   1109..1128    -  CDS            lacZα (fragment): LacZα fragment of β-galactosidase; lacZ fragment
   1584..1600    +  protein_bind   lac operator: The lac repressor binds to the lac operator to inhibit transcription in E. coli. This inhibition can be relieved by adding lactose or isopropyl-β-D-thiogalactopyranoside (IPTG). lac repressor encoded by lacI
   1843..2146    +  enhancer       CMV enhancer: human cytomegalovirus immediate early enhancer
   2147..2350    +  promoter       CMV promoter: human cytomegalovirus (CMV) immediate early promoter
   2486..2529    +  intron         CMV intron (fragment): modified intron A from human cytomegalovirus
   2581..2599    +  promoter       SP6 promoter: promoter for bacteriophage SP6 RNA polymerase
   2603..2640    +  CDS            IgH signal sequence (fragment): signal sequence from the mouse immunoglobulin heavy chain variable region
   2728..6507    +  CDS            PTPRS (fragment): PTPRS_HUMAN - Experimental evidence at protein level: Swiss-Prot protein existence level 1. Cell surface receptor that binds to glycosaminoglycans, including chondroitin sulfate proteoglycans and heparan sulfate proteoglycan (PubMed:21454754). Binding to chondroitin sulfate and heparan sulfate proteoglycans has opposite effects on PTPRS oligomerization and regulation of neurite outgrowth. Contributes to the inhibition of neurite and axonal outgrowth by chondroitin sulfate proteoglycans, also after nerve transection. Plays a role in stimulating neurite outgrowth in response to the heparan sulfa
   6523..7200    +  CDS            IGHG1 (fragment): IGHG1_HUMAN - Experimental evidence at protein level: Swiss-Prot protein existence level 1. Constant region of immunoglobulin heavy chains. Immunoglobulins, also known as antibodies, are membrane-bound or secreted glycoproteins produced by B lymphocytes. In the recognition phase of humoral immunity, the membrane-bound immunoglobulins serve as receptors which, upon binding of a specific antigen, trigger the clonal expansion and differentiation of B lymphocytes into immunoglobulins- secreting plasma cells. Secreted immunoglobulins mediate the effector phase of humoral immunity, which results in
   7415..7526    +  polyA_signal   bGH poly(A) signal: bovine growth hormone polyadenylation signal
   7527..7635    +  rep_origin     f1 ori (fragment): f1 bacteriophage origin of replication; arrow indicates direction of (+) strand synthesis
   7649..7978    +  promoter       SV40 promoter: SV40 enhancer and early promoter
   8026..8073    +  promoter       EM7 promoter: synthetic bacterial promoter&nbsp
   8092..8691    +  CDS            PuroR (fragment): puromycin N-acetyltransferase; pac from Streptomyces; confers resistance to puromycin
   8701..8826    +  CDS            ble (fragment): BLE_KLEPN - Experimental evidence at protein level: Swiss-Prot protein existence level 1. Binding protein with a strong affinity to the bleomycin family of antibiotics. Binds to CL990; an antimitotic-antibiotic compound. From Klebsiella pneumoniae.
   8821..8942    +  polyA_signal   SV40 poly(A) signal: SV40 polyadenylation signal
   8995..9855    -  CDS            AmpR: β-lactamase; bla; confers resistance to ampicillin, carbenicillin, and related antibiotics
   9858..89      -  promoter       AmpR promoter (fragment) (across the origin): bla
