[The description below was written by a language model from this plasmid's Addgene catalogue record and pLannotate feature annotations shown in this document.]
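Description:
pD649-HAsp-PTPRS-Fc(DAPA)-AviTag-6xHis is a mammalian expression plasmid on the pD649 backbone, designed to produce the extracellular domain of human PTPRS (receptor-type protein tyrosine phosphatase sigma) as a secreted Fc fusion protein. It is maintained in E. coli as a high-copy plasmid through a ColE1/pUC-type origin and selected with ampicillin via a β-lactamase gene. The annotation also shows an SV40 early promoter/EM7 promoter unit driving a puromycin N-acetyltransferase gene followed by an SV40 polyadenylation signal, which could allow puromycin selection in mammalian cells, although the catalogue entry does not list a mammalian marker. Small fragments of KanR, lacZα, ble and an f1 origin appear to be non-functional backbone remnants.

The expression cassette uses the CMV immediate-early enhancer and promoter, followed by a fragment of CMV intron A and an SP6 promoter that provides a site for in vitro transcription and sequencing. The open reading frame begins with a secretion signal peptide (named HAsp in the construct; the annotation software matched a short stretch to an immunoglobulin heavy-chain signal sequence). The PTPRS ectodomain follows, cloned between retained NotI and AscI sites. It is fused at its C terminus to a human IgG1 Fc region, then an AviTag and a 6xHis tag, with a bGH polyadenylation signal terminating the transcript. The Fc carries the D265A and P329A (DAPA) substitutions, which are generally used to reduce Fc effector binding. The Fc dimerizes the protein, the AviTag permits site-specific biotinylation by BirA, and the His tag supports metal-affinity purification. The plasmid belongs to a collection built for screening interactions among human IgSF cell-surface proteins. The depositor notes that some members of the collection may carry an IS4-like transposase insertion upstream of the CMV promoter.
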