Addgene plasmid #157038: pD649-HAsp-PTPRS-Fc(DAPA)-AviTag-6xHis
Purpose: Mammalian expression of cell-surface protein extracellular domain fused to Fc(DAPA)-Avi-6xHis. Protein is secreted from cells.
Depositing lab: Chris Garcia. Depositing organization: Stanford University. Publication: A Human IgSF Cell-Surface Interactome Reveals a Complex Network of Protein-Protein Interactions. Wojtowicz WM, Vielmetter J, Fernandes RA, Siepe DH, Eastman CL, Chisholm GB, Cox S, Klock H, Anderson PW, Rue SM, Miller JJ, Glaser SM, Bragstad ML, Vance J, Lam AW, Lesley SA, Zinn K, Garcia KC. Cell. 2020 Aug 20;182(4):1027-1043.e17. doi: 10.1016/j.cell.2020.07.025. PubMed 32822567.
Backbone
  Vector backbone: pD649
  Backbone size w/o insert (bp): 6106
  Vector type: Mammalian Expression
Growth in bacteria
  Bacterial resistance: Ampicillin, 100 μg/mL
  Growth temperature: 37°C
  Growth strain: DH5alpha
  Copy number: High Copy
Gene/Insert
  Gene/Insert name: PTPRS
  Species: H. sapiens (human)
  Insert size (bp): 3759
  Mutation: Fc region of human IgG contains D265A and P329A mutations (DAPA)
  Entrez Gene: PTPRS (a.k.a. PTPSIGMA, R-PTP-S, R-PTP-sigma)
  Promoter: CMV/SP6
  Tag / fusion protein: Fc(DAPA)-AviTag-6xHis (C terminal on backbone)
  Cloning method: Restriction Enzyme; 5′ cloning site GCGGCCGC (not destroyed); 3′ cloning site GGCGCGCC (not destroyed)
  Sequencing primers: 5′ ATTTAGGTGACACTATAG; 3′ CACGTACCAGTTGAACTTCACC
Resource information
  A portion of this plasmid was derived from a plasmid made by: synthesis by ThermoFisher
Terms and licenses: Academic/Nonprofit Terms; Industry Terms: Not Available to Industry
Depositor comments: Some plasmids in this collection may have an IS4-like element ISVsa5 family transposase upstream of the CMV promoter.
How to cite: pD649-HAsp-PTPRS-Fc(DAPA)-AviTag-6xHis was a gift from Chris Garcia (Addgene plasmid # 157038 ; http://n2t.net/addgene:157038 ; RRID:Addgene_157038)
