>Addgene plasmid #157038 | pD649-HAsp-PTPRS-Fc(DAPA)-AviTag-6xHis | depositor partial sequence | sequence record 303186 | insert (extracellular domain)
GAAGAACCTCCTAGATTCATCAAAGAGCCCAAGGACCAGATCGGCGTTAGCGGCGGAGTTGCCAGTTTTG
TGTGTCAGGCCACAGGCGACCCTAAGCCTAGAGTGACCTGGAACAAGAAGGGCAAGAAAGTCAACAGCCA
GCGCTTCGAGACAATCGAGTTCGATGAATCTGCCGGCGCTGTGCTGAGAATCCAGCCTCTGAGAACCCCT
CGGGACGAGAATGTGTATGAGTGCGTGGCCCAGAACAGCGTGGGAGAGATTACAGTGCACGCCAAGCTGA
CCGTGCTGAGAGAGGATCAGCTGCCCAGCGGCTTCCCCAACATTGATATGGGACCTCAGCTGAAGGTGGT
GGAAAGAACCAGAACCGCCACAATGCTGTGTGCCGCCTCTGGCAATCCTGATCCTGAGATTACCTGGTTC
AAGGACTTCCTGCCTGTGGACCCTAGCGCCAGCAATGGCAGAATCAAGCAGCTGCGGAGCGAGACATTCG
AGAGCACACCTATTAGAGGCGCCCTGCAGATCGAGAGCAGCGAGGAAACAGACCAGGGCAAATACGAGTG
TGTGGCCACCAATAGCGCTGGCGTGCGGTACTCTAGCCCTGCCAATCTGTATGTGCGCGAGCTGAGAGAA
GTGCGGAGAGTGGCCCCAAGATTCAGCATCCTGCCTATGAGCCACGAGATCATGCCTGGCGGCAACGTGA
ACATCACATGTGTGGCCGTGGGCAGCCCCATGCCTTATGTGAAATGGATGCAAGGCGCCGAGGATCTGAC
CCCTGAGGATGATATGCCTGTGGGCAGAAACGTGCTGGAACTGACCGATGTGAAGGACAGCGCCAACTAC
ACATGCGTGGCCATGTCTAGCCTGGGCGTGATCGAAGCCGTGGCTCAGATCACAGTGAAGTCCCTGCCTA
AGGCTCCTGGCACACCCATGGTTACAGAGAACACCGCCACCAGCATCACCATCACCTGGGATAGCGGAAA
CCCCGATCCTGTGTCCTACTACGTGATCGAGTACAAGAGCAAGAGCCAGGACGGCCCCTACCAGATCAAA
GAGGACATCACCACCACCAGATACAGCATCGGCGGACTGAGCCCCAACAGCGAGTATGAGATTTGGGTGT
CCGCCGTGAACTCCATCGGACAGGGACCTCCATCTGAGAGCGTGGTCACAAGAACAGGCGAACAGGCTCC
TGCCAGCGCTCCTAGAAATGTGCAGGCCAGAATGCTGAGCGCCACCACCATGATCGTGCAGTGGGAAGAA
CCCGTGGAACCCAATGGCCTGATCCGGGGCTACAGAGTGTACTACACCATGGAACCTGAGCACCCCGTCG
GCAACTGGCAGAAACACAATGTGGACGACAGCCTGCTGACCACCGTGGGATCTCTGCTGGAAGATGAGAC
ATACACCGTGCGCGTGCTGGCCTTTACATCTGTTGGAGATGGCCCTCTGAGCGACCCCATCCAAGTGAAA
ACACAGCAGGGCGTGCCCGGCCAGCCTATGAATCTTAGAGCCGAGGCCAGAAGCGAGACTAGCATCACAC
TTAGCTGGTCCCCACCTCGGCAAGAGAGCATCATTAAGTACGAGCTGCTGTTCAGAGAGGGCGACCACGG
AAGAGAAGTCGGCAGAACCTTTGATCCCACCACCTCCTACGTGGTGGAAGATCTGAAGCCCAATACCGAG
TACGCCTTCAGACTGGCCGCCAGATCTCCACAAGGACTGGGCGCTTTTACACCCGTCGTCAGACAGAGAA
CCCTGCAGTCTAAACCCTCCGCTCCACCTCAGGATGTGAAGTGCGTGTCCGTGCGGTCTACAGCCATTCT
GGTTTCTTGGCGGCCTCCTCCACCTGAGACACATAATGGCGCCCTCGTGGGCTACTCTGTGCGGTATAGA
CCTCTGGGCAGCGAAGATCCCGAGCCTAAAGAAGTGAACGGCATCCCTCCTACCACAACACAGATTCTGC
TCGAGGCCCTGGAAAAGTGGACCCAGTACAGAATCACCACAGTGGCCCACACCGAAGTTGGCCCTGGACC
TGAATCTTCTCCTGTGGTCGTGCGGACCGATGAGGATGTTCCTAGCGCTCCTCCTAGGAAGGTGGAAGCC
GAAGCTCTGAATGCCACCGCCATCAGAGTGCTTTGGAGAAGCCCTGCTCCAGGCAGACAGCACGGCCAGA
TTAGAGGCTACCAGGTGCACTATGTGCGGATGGAAGGCGCTGAAGCCAGAGGACCTCCACGGATCAAGGA
CGTTATGCTGGCCGATGCTCAGTGGGAGACAGACGATACAGCCGAGTACGAGATGGTCATCACCAACCTG
CAGCCTGAGACAGCCTACAGCATTACCGTGGCCGCCTACACAATGAAAGGCGACGGCGCCAGATCCAAGC
CTAAGGTGGTCGTGACAAAAGGCGCAGTGCTGGGCAGACCTACACTGTCTGTTCAGCAGACACCTGAGGG
CAGTCTGCTGGCTAGATGGGAACCTCCTGCCGGAACAGCTGAAGATCAGGTGCTGGGATACAGACTGCAG
TTCGGCAGAGAGGATAGCACCCCTCTGGCCACACTGGAATTCCCTCCAAGCGAGGATAGATACACCGCCA
GCGGAGTGCACAAAGGCGCCACATACGTGTTCAGGCTGGCTGCTAGAAGCAGAGGCGGACTTGGAGAAGA
GGCCGCCGAGGTTCTGTCTATCCCAGAGGATACACCTCGGGGACACCCTCAGATTCTGGAAGCCGCCGGA
AATGCTTCTGCTGGCACAGTTCTGCTGAGATGGCTGCCTCCTGTGCCTGCCGAGAGAAATGGCGCTATCG
TGAAGTACACTGTGGCCGTCAGAGAAGCTGGTGCCCTGGGACCTGCTAGAGAGACAGAACTTCCTGCTGC
TGCCGAGCCTGGCGCCGAAAATGCTCTTACACTGCAAGGACTGAAGCCCGACACCGCCTATGATCTGCAA
GTGCGGGCCCACACAAGAAGAGGACCTGGACCTTTTAGCCCACCAGTGCGGTACAGGACCTTCCTGAGAG
ATCAAGTGTCCCCTAAGAACTTCAAAGTGAAGATGATCATGAAGACCAGCGTGCTGCTGAGCTGGGAGTT
CCCCGACAACTACAACAGCCCCACACCTTACAAGATCCAGTACAACGGACTGACCCTGGACGTGGACGGC
AGGACCACAAAGAAGCTGATCACCCACCTGAAGCCACACACCTTCTACAACTTCGTGCTGACCAACAGAG
GCAGCTCTCTCGGAGGACTGCAGCAGACAGTTACAGCCTGGACCGCCTTCAACCTGCTGAATGGCAAACC
TAGCGTGGCCCCTAAACCTGACGCCGATGGCTTCATCATGGTGTACCTGCCTGATGGCCAGTCTCCAGTG
CCTGTGCAGAGCTACTTCATCGTGATGGTGCCCCTGAGAAAGAGTAGAGGCGGGCAGTTTCTGACCCCAC
TGGGATCTCCCGAGGACATGGATCTGGAAGAACTGATCCAGGACATCTCCCGGCTGCAGAGAAGAAGCCT
GAGGCACAGTAGACAGCTGGAAGTGCCCAGACCTTATATCGCCGCCAGGTTTTCTGTGCTGCCTCCAACA
TTTCACCCCGGCGATCAGAAGCAGTACGGCGGCTTTGACAACAGAGGACTGGAACCCGGCCACAGATACG
TGCTGTTTGTGCTGGCAGTGCTGCAGAAGTCCGAGCCTACATTCGCCGCCTCTCCATTCAGCGACCCCTT
TCAGCTGGACAACCCTGATCCACAGCCTATCGTGGATGGCGAAGAGGGT
